>Addgene plasmid #92336 | pPickles-2.31 | addgene full sequence | sequence record 200173 | Addgene NGS Result
GGTCGACATTGATTATTGACTAGTTATTAATAGTAATCAATTACGGGGTCATTAGTTCATAGCCCATATA
TGGAGTTCCGCGTTACATAACTTACGGTAAATGGCCCGCCTGGCTGACCGCCCAACGACCCCCGCCCATT
GACGTCAATAATGACGTATGTTCCCATAGTAACGCCAATAGGGACTTTCCATTGACGTCAATGGGTGGAG
TATTTACGGTAAACTGCCCACTTGGCAGTACATCAAGTGTATCATATGCCAAGTACGCCCCCTATTGACG
TCAATGACGGTAAATGGCCCGCCTGGCATTATGCCCAGTACATGACCTTATGGGACTTTCCTACTTGGCA
GTACATCTACGTATTAGTCATCGCTATTACCATGGTCGAGGTGAGCCCCACGTTCTGCTTCACTCTCCCC
ATCTCCCCCCCCTCCCCACCCCCAATTTTGTATTTATTTATTTTTTAATTATTTTGTGCAGCGATGGGGG
CGGGGGGGGGGGGGGCGCGCGCCAGGCGGGGCGGGGCGGGGGCGAGGGCGGGGCGGGGCGAGGCGGAGAG
GTGCGGCGGCAGCCAATCAGAGCGGCGCGCTCCGAAAGTTTCCTTTTATGGCGAGGCGGCGGCGGCGGCG
GCCCTATAAAAAGCGAAGCGCGCGGCGGGCGGGAGTCGCTGCGTTGCCTTCGCCCCGTGCCCCGCTCCGC
GCCGCCTCGCGCCGCCCGCCCCGGCTCTGACTGACCGCGTTACTCCCACAGGTGAGCGGGCGGGACGGCC
CTTCTCCTCCGGGCTGTAATTAGCGCTTGGTTTAATGACGGCTCGTTTCTTTTCTGTGGCTGCGTGAAAG
CCTTAAAGGGCTCCGGGAGGGCCCTTTGTGCGGGGGGGAGCGGCTCGGGGGGTGCGTGCGTGTGTGTGTG
CGTGGGGAGCGCCGCGTGCGGCCCGCGCTGCCCGGCGGCTGTGAGCGCTGCGGGCGCGGCGCGGGGCTTT
GTGCGCTCCGCGTGTGCGCGAGGGGAGCGCGGCCGGGGGCGGTGCCCCGCGGTGCGGGGGGGCTGCGAGG
GGAACAAAGGCTGCGTGCGGGGTGTGTGCGTGGGGGGGTGAGCAGGGGGTGTGGGCGCGGCGGTCGGGCT
GTAACCCCCCCCTGCACCCCCCTCCCCGAGTTGCTGAGCACGGCCCGGCTTCGGGTGCGGGGCTCCGTGC
GGGGCGTGGCGCGGGGCTCGCCGTGCCGGGCGGGGGGTGGCGGCAGGTGGGGGTGCCGGGCGGGGCGGGG
CCGCCTCGGGCCGGGGAGGGCTCGGGGGAGGGGCGCGGCGGCCCCCGGAGCGCCGGCGGCTGTCGAGGCG
CGGCGAGCCGCAGCCATTGCCTTTTATGGTAATCGTGCGAGAGGGCGCAGGGACTTCCTTTGTCCCAAAT
CTGTGCGGAGCCGAAATCTGGGAGGCGCCGCCGCACCCCCTCTAGCGGGCGCGGGGCGAAGCGGTGCGGC
GCCGGCAGGAAGGAAATGGGCGGGGAGGGCCTTCGTGCGTCGCCGCGCCGCCGTCCCCTTCTCCCTCTCC
AGCCTCGGGGCTGTCCGCGGGGGGACGGCTGCCTTCGGGGGGGACGGGGCAGGGCGGGGTTCGGCTTCTG
GCGTGTGACCGGCGGCTCTAGAGCCTCTGCTAACCATGTTCATGCCTTCTTCTTTTTCCTACAGCTCCTG
GGCAACGTGCTGGTTATTGTGCTGTCTCATCATTTTGGCAAAGAATTCGGCATGGTGAGCAAGGGCGAGG
AGCTGTTCACCGGGGTGGTGCCCATCCTGGTCGAGCTGGACGGCGACGTAAACGGCCACAAGTTCAGCGT
GTCCGGCGAGGGCGAGGGCGATGCCACCTACGGCAAGCTGACCCTGAAGCTGATCTGCACCACCGGCAAG
CTGCCCGTGCCCTGGCCCACCCTCGTGACCACCCTGGGCTACGGCCTGCAGTGCTTCGCCCGCTACCCCG
ACCACATGAAGCAGCACGACTTCTTCAAGTCCGCCATGCCCGAAGGCTACGTCCAGGAGCGCACCATCTT
CTTCAAGGACGACGGCAACTACAAGACCCGCGCCGAGGTGAAGTTCGAGGGCGACACCCTGGTGAACCGC
ATCGAGCTGAAGGGCATCGACTTCAAGGAGGACGGCAACATCCTGGGGCACAAGCTGGAGTACAACTACA
ACAGCCACAACGTCTATATCACCGCCGACAAGCAGAAGAACGGCATCAAGGCCAACTTCAAGATCCGCCA
CAACATCGAGGACGGCGGCGTGCAGCTCGCCGACCACTACCAGCAGAACACCCCCATCGGCGACGGCCCC
GTGCTGCTGCCCGACAACCACTACCTGAGCTACCAGTCCAAGCTTAGCAAAGACCCCAACGAGAAGCGCG
ATCACATGGTCCTGCTGGAGTTCGTGACCGCCGCCCTCGAGATGTCCTCCGCCAGGTTCGACTCCTCGGA
CCGCTCCGCCTGGTATATGGGGCCGGTGTCTCGCCAGGAGGCGCAGACCCGGCTCCAGGGCCAGCGCCAC
GGTATGTTCCTCGTCCGCGATTCTTCCACCTGCCCTGGGGACTATGTGCTGTCGGTGTCCGAGAACTCGC
GGGTCTCCCACTACATCATCAACTCGCTGCCCAACCGCCGTTTTAAGATCGGGGACCAGGAATTTGACCA
TTTGCCGGCCCTGCTGGAGTTTTACAAGATCCACTACCTGGACACCACCACCCTCATCGAGCCTGCGCCC
AGGTATCCAAGCCCACCAATGGGATCTGTCTCAGCACCCAACCTGCCTACAGCAGAAGATAACCTGGAAT
ATGTACGGACTCTGTATGATTTTCCTGGGAATGATGCCGAAGACCTGCCCTTTAAAAAGGGTGAGATCCT
AGTGATAATAGAGAAGCCTGAAGAACAGTGGTGGAGTGCCCGGAACAAGGATGGCCGGGTTGGGATGATT
CCTGTCCCTTATGTCGAAAAGCTTGTGAGATCCTCACCACACGGAAAGCATGGAAATAGGAATTCCAACA
GTTATGGGATCCCAGAACCTGCTCATGCATACGCTCAACCTCAGACCACAACTCCTCTACCTGCAGTTTC
CGGTTCTCGCGGCCGCGACGGCAGCGTGCAGCTCGCCGACCACTACCAGCAGAACACCCCCATCGGCGAC
GGCCCCGTGCTGCTGCCCGACAACCACTACCTGAGCACCCAGTCCGCCCTGAGCAAAGACCCCAACGAGA
AGCGCGATCACATGGTCCTGCTGGAGTTCGTGACCGCCGCCGGGATCACTCTCGGCATGGACGAGCTGTA
CAAGGGAGGATCCGGAGGAATGGTGAGCAAGGGCGAGGAGCTGTTCACCGGGGTGGTGCCCATCCTGGTC
GAGCTGGACGGCGACGTAAACGGCCACAGGTTCAGCGTGTCCGGCGAGGGCGAGGGCGATGCCACCTACG
GCAAGCTGACCCTGAAGTTCATCTGCACCACCGGCAAGCTGCCCGTGCCCTGGCCCACCCTCGTGACCAC
CCTGACCTGGGGCGTGCAGTGCTTCAGCCGCTACCCCGACCACATGAAGCAGCACGACTTCTTCAAGTCC
GCCATGCCCGAAGGCTACGTCCAGGAGCGTACCATCTTCTTCAAGGACGACGGCAACTACAAGACCCGCG
CCGAGGTGAAGTTCGAGGGCGACACCCTGGTGAACCGCATCGAGCTGAAGGGCATCGACTTCAAGGAGGA
CGGCAACATCCTGGGGCACAAGCTGGAGTACAACTACATCAGCCACAACGTCTATATCACCGCCGACAAG
CAGAAGAACGGCATCAAGGCCCACTTCAAGATCCGCCACAACATCGAGTAGATCTTTTTCCCTCTGCCAA
AAATTATGGGGACATCATGAAGCCCCTTGAGCATCTGACTTCTGGCTAATAAAGGAAATTTATTTTCATT
GCAATAGTGTGTTGGAATTTTTTGTGTCTCTCACTCGGAAGGACATATGGGAGGGCAAATCATTTAAAAC
ATCAGAATGAGTATTTGGTTTAGAGTTTGGCAACATATGCCCATATGCTGGCTGCCATGAACAAAGGTTG
GCTATAAAGAGGTCATCAGTATATGAAACAGCCCCCTGCTGTCCATTCCTTATTCCATAGAAAAGCCTTG
ACTTGAGGTTAGATTTTTTTTATATTTTGTTTTGTGTTATTTTTTTCTTTAACATCCCTAAAATTTTCCT
TACATGTTTTACTAGCCAGATTTTTCCTCCTCTCCTGACTACTCCCAGTCATAGCTGTCCCTCTTCTCTT
ATGGAGATCCCTCGACCTGCAGCCCAAGCTTGGCGTAATCATGGTCATAGCTGTTTCCTGTGTGAAATTG
TTATCCGCTCACAATTCCACACAACATACGAGCCGGAAGCATAAAGTGTAAAGCCTGGGGTGCCTAATGA
GTGAGCTAACTCACATTAATTGCGTTGCGCTCACTGCCCGCTTTCCAGTCGGGAAACCTGTCGTGCCAGC
GGATCCGCATCTCAATTAGTCAGCAACCATAGTCCCGCCCCTAACTCCGCCCATCCCGCCCCTAACTCCG
CCCAGTTCCGCCCATTCTCCGCCCCATGGCTGACTAATTTTTTTTATTTATGCAGAGGCCGAGGCCGCCT
CGGCCTCTGAGCTATTCCAGAAGTAGTGAGGAGGCTTTTTTGGAGGCCTAGGCTTTTGCAAAAAGCTAAC
TTGTTTATTGCAGCTTATAATGGTTACAAATAAAGCAATAGCATCACAAATTTCACAAATAAAGCATTTT
TTTCACTGCATTCTAGTTGTGGTTTGTCCAAACTCATCAATGTATCTTATCATGTCTGGATCCGCTGCAT
TAATGAATCGGCCAACGCGCGGGGAGAGGCGGTTTGCGTATTGGGCGCTCTTCCGCTTCCTCGCTCACTG
ACTCGCTGCGCTCGGTCGTTCGGCTGCGGCGAGCGGTATCAGCTCACTCAAAGGCGGTAATACGGTTATC
CACAGAATCAGGGGATAACGCAGGAAAGAACATGTGAGCAAAAGGCCAGCAAAAGGCCAGGAACCGTAAA
AAGGCCGCGTTGCTGGCGTTTTTCCATAGGCTCCGCCCCCCTGACGAGCATCACAAAAATCGACGCTCAA
GTCAGAGGTGGCGAAACCCGACAGGACTATAAAGATACCAGGCGTTTCCCCCTGGAAGCTCCCTCGTGCG
CTCTCCTGTTCCGACCCTGCCGCTTACCGGATACCTGTCCGCCTTTCTCCCTTCGGGAAGCGTGGCGCTT
TCTCATAGCTCACGCTGTAGGTATCTCAGTTCGGTGTAGGTCGTTCGCTCCAAGCTGGGCTGTGTGCACG
AACCCCCCGTTCAGCCCGACCGCTGCGCCTTATCCGGTAACTATCGTCTTGAGTCCAACCCGGTAAGACA
CGACTTATCGCCACTGGCAGCAGCCACTGGTAACAGGATTAGCAGAGCGAGGTATGTAGGCGGTGCTACA
GAGTTCTTGAAGTGGTGGCCTAACTACGGCTACACTAGAAGAACAGTATTTGGTATCTGCGCTCTGCTGA
AGCCAGTTACCTTCGGAAAAAGAGTTGGTAGCTCTTGATCCGGCAAACAAACCACCGCTGGTAGCGGTGG
TTTTTTTGTTTGCAAGCAGCAGATTACGCGCAGAAAAAAAGGATCTCAAGAAGATCCTTTGATCTTTTCT
ACGGGGTCTGACGCTCAGTGGAACGAAAACTCACGTTAAGGGATTTTGGTCATGAGATTATCAAAAAGGA
TCTTCACCTAGATCCTTTTAAATTAAAAATGAAGTTTTAAATCAATCTAAAGTATATATGAGTAAACTTG
GTCTGACAGTTACCAATGCTTAATCAGTGAGGCACCTATCTCAGCGATCTGTCTATTTCGTTCATCCATA
GTTGCCTGACTCCCCGTCGTGTAGATAACTACGATACGGGAGGGCTTACCATCTGGCCCCAGTGCTGCAA
TGATACCGCGAGACCCACGCTCACCGGCTCCAGATTTATCAGCAATAAACCAGCCAGCCGGAAGGGCCGA
GCGCAGAAGTGGTCCTGCAACTTTATCCGCCTCCATCCAGTCTATTAATTGTTGCCGGGAAGCTAGAGTA
AGTAGTTCGCCAGTTAATAGTTTGCGCAACGTTGTTGCCATTGCTACAGGCATCGTGGTGTCACGCTCGT
CGTTTGGTATGGCTTCATTCAGCTCCGGTTCCCAACGATCAAGGCGAGTTACATGATCCCCCATGTTGTG
CAAAAAAGCGGTTAGCTCCTTCGGTCCTCCGATCGTTGTCAGAAGTAAGTTGGCCGCAGTGTTATCACTC
ATGGTTATGGCAGCACTGCATAATTCTCTTACTGTCATGCCATCCGTAAGATGCTTTTCTGTGACTGGTG
AGTACTCAACCAAGTCATTCTGAGAATAGTGTATGCGGCGACCGAGTTGCTCTTGCCCGGCGTCAATACG
GGATAATACCGCGCCACATAGCAGAACTTTAAAAGTGCTCATCATTGGAAAACGTTCTTCGGGGCGAAAA
CTCTCAAGGATCTTACCGCTGTTGAGATCCAGTTCGATGTAACCCACTCGTGCACCCAACTGATCTTCAG
CATCTTTTACTTTCACCAGCGTTTCTGGGTGAGCAAAAACAGGAAGGCAAAATGCCGCAAAAAAGGGAAT
AAGGGCGACACGGAAATGTTGAATACTCATACTCTTCCTTTTTCAATATTATTGAAGCATTTATCAGGGT
TATTGTCTCATGAGCGGATACATATTTGAATGTATTTAGAAAAATAAACAAATAGGGGTTCCGCGCACAT
TTCCCCGAAAAGTGCCACCTG
Features (pLannotate 1.2.2; 19 found; start..end, strand, type, name):
      5..384     +  enhancer       CMV enhancer: human cytomegalovirus immediate early enhancer
    386..661     +  promoter       chicken β-actin promoter: No description available
    662..1674    +  intron         chimeric intron: chimera between introns from chicken β-actin and rabbit β-globin
   1672..1728    +  CDS            HBB (fragment): HBB_LEPEU - Experimental evidence at protein level: Swiss-Prot protein existence level 1. Involved in oxygen transport from the lung to the various peripheral tissues. From Lepus europaeus (European hare).
   1732..2415    +  CDS            mVenus: mVenus is a basic (constitutively fluorescent) yellow fluorescent protein published in 2006, derived from Aequorea victoria. It is reported to be a rapidly-maturing monomer with moderate acid sensitivity.
   2422..3093    +  CDS            CRKL (fragment): CRKL_HUMAN - Experimental evidence at protein level: Swiss-Prot protein existence level 1. May mediate the transduction of intracellular signals. From Homo sapiens (Human).
   3097..3828    +  CDS            cp173Venus: circularly permuted form of the Venus yellow fluorescent protein (Nagai et al., 2004) efficient FRET acceptor for CFP
   3898..3953    +  polyA_signal   β-globin poly(A) signal: rabbit β-globin polyadenylation signal (Gil and Proudfoot, 1987)
   4338..4354    -  protein_bind   lac operator: The lac repressor binds to the lac operator to inhibit transcription in E. coli. This inhibition can be relieved by adding lactose or isopropyl-β-D-thiogalactopyranoside (IPTG). lac repressor encoded by lacI
   4362..4392    -  promoter       lac promoter: promoter for the E. coli lac operon
   4407..4428    -  protein_bind   CAP binding site: CAP binding activates transcription in the presence of cAMP. E. coli catabolite activator protein
   4441..4480    -  CDS            lacI (fragment): lac repressor; lacI; The lac repressor binds to the lac operator to inhibit transcription in E. coli. This inhibition can be relieved by adding lactose or isopropyl-β-D-thiogalactopyranoside (IPTG).
   4487..4509    +  promoter       SV40 promoter (fragment): SV40 enhancer and early promoter
   4533..4668    +  rep_origin     SV40 ori: SV40 origin of replication
   4688..4822    +  polyA_signal   SV40 poly(A) signal: SV40 polyadenylation signal
   4824..4878    -  CDS            lacI (fragment): lac repressor; lacI; The lac repressor binds to the lac operator to inhibit transcription in E. coli. This inhibition can be relieved by adding lactose or isopropyl-β-D-thiogalactopyranoside (IPTG).
   5061..5649    -  rep_origin     ori: high-copy-number ColE1/pMB1/pBR322/pUC origin of replication
   5820..6680    -  CDS            AmpR: β-lactamase; bla; confers resistance to ampicillin, carbenicillin, and related antibiotics
   6681..6785    -  promoter       AmpR promoter: bla
