[The description below was written by a language model from this plasmid's Addgene catalogue record and pLannotate feature annotations shown in this document.]
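Description:
pPickles-2.31 is a mammalian expression plasmid of about 6.8 kb built on the pCAGGS backbone. It encodes Pickles-2.31, a genetically encoded FRET biosensor designed to report BCR-ABL kinase activity. The plasmid is maintained in E. coli at high copy through a ColE1/pUC-type origin and selected with ampicillin via the AmpR (β-lactamase) gene and its own promoter. No mammalian selection marker is annotated, which fits use by transient transfection. An SV40 origin of replication is present, which can support episomal amplification in cells expressing SV40 large T antigen. Remnants of lac promoter/operator and lacI sequence are backbone carry-over with no evident role.

The roughly 2.1 kb insert sits between EcoRI and BglII sites and is driven by the CAG promoter, annotated here as the CMV immediate-early enhancer, the chicken β-actin promoter and a chimeric β-actin/β-globin intron. Transcripts are terminated by the rabbit β-globin polyadenylation signal. The annotated coding region is a three-part fusion: an N-terminal mVenus, a fragment of human CRKL, and a C-terminal Aequorea-derived fluorescent protein. CRKL is a well-known BCR-ABL substrate, and in sensors of this type its phosphorylation is expected to cause a conformational change that alters energy transfer between the flanking fluorophores.

The automated annotation labels the C-terminal module as cp173Venus, which would give two yellow proteins and no obvious donor. This may be a homology-based misassignment of a related variant, and the record does not otherwise identify the FRET partner. The stated application is measuring BCR-ABL activity, and the associated publication title points to assessing its response to drugs in living cells.
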