Addgene plasmid #92336: pPickles-2.31
Purpose: FRET-based biosensor for the measurement of BCR-ABL activity
Depositing lab: Yusuke Ohba. Depositing organization: Hokkaido University. Publication: A novel FRET-based biosensor for the measurement of BCR-ABL activity and its response to drugs in living cells. Mizutani T, Kondo T, Darmanin S, Tsuda M, Tanaka S, Tobiume M, Asaka M, Ohba Y. Clin Cancer Res. 2010 Aug 1;16(15):3964-75. doi: 10.1158/1078-0432.CCR-10-0548. PubMed 20670950.
Backbone
  Vector backbone: pCAGGS
  Total vector size (bp): 6800
  Vector type: Mammalian Expression
Growth in bacteria
  Bacterial resistance: Ampicillin, 100 μg/mL
  Growth temperature: 37°C
  Growth strain: DH5alpha
  Growth instructions: DH5alpha is also a suitable growth strain.
  Copy number: High Copy
Gene/Insert
  Gene/Insert name: Pickles-2.31
  Species: H. sapiens (human), Synthetic
  Insert size (bp): 2101
  Promoter: CAG
  Cloning method: Restriction Enzyme; 5′ cloning site EcoRI (not destroyed); 3′ cloning site BglII (not destroyed)
  Sequencing primers: 5′ unknown; 3′ unknown
Terms and licenses: Academic/Nonprofit Terms; Industry Terms: Not Available to Industry
How to cite: pPickles-2.31 was a gift from Yusuke Ohba (Addgene plasmid # 92336 ; http://n2t.net/addgene:92336 ; RRID:Addgene_92336)
